>Addgene plasmid #174214 | pGFPmAID_htz-1 | addgene full sequence | sequence record 345046 | Addgene NGS Result
CTCACTGACTCGCTGCGCTCGGTCGTTCGGCTGCGGCGAGCGGTATCAGCTCACTCAAAGGCGGTAATAC
GGTTATCCACAGAATCAGGGGATAACGCAGGAAAGAACATGTGAGCAAAAGGCCAGCAAAAGGCCAGGAA
CCGTAAAAAGGCCGCGTTGCTGGCGTTTTTCCATAGGCTCCGCCCCCCTGACGAGCATCACAAAAATCGA
CGCTCAAGTCAGAGGTGGCGAAACCCGACAGGACTATAAAGATACCAGGCGTTTCCCCCTGGAAGCTCCC
TCGTGCGCTCTCCTGTTCCGACCCTGCCGCTTACCGGATACCTGTCCGCCTTTCTCCCTTCGGGAAGCGT
GGCGCTTTCTCATAGCTCACGCTGTAGGTATCTCAGTTCGGTGTAGGTCGTTCGCTCCAAGCTGGGCTGT
GTGCACGAACCCCCCGTTCAGCCCGACCGCTGCGCCTTATCCGGTAACTATCGTCTTGAGTCCAACCCGG
TAAGACACGACTTATCGCCACTGGCAGCAGCCACTGGTAACAGGATTAGCAGAGCGAGGTATGTAGGCGG
TGCTACAGAGTTCTTGAAGTGGTGGCCTAACTACGGCTACACTAGAAGAACAGTATTTGGTATCTGCGCT
CTGCTGAAGCCAGTTACCTTCGGAAAAAGAGTTGGTAGCTCTTGATCCGGCAAACAAACCACCGCTGGTA
GCGGTGGTTTTTTTGTTTGCAAGCAGCAGATTACGCGCAGAAAAAAAGGATCTCAAGAAGATCCTTTGAT
CTTTTCTACGGGGTCTGACGCTCAGTGGAACGAAAACTCACGTTAAGGGATTTTGGTCATGAGATTATCA
AAAAGGATCTTCACCTAGATCCTTTTAAATTAAAAATGAAGTTTTAAATCAATCTAAAGTATATATGAGT
AAACTTGGTCTGACAGTTACCAATGCTTAATCAGTGAGGCACCTATCTCAGCGATCTGTCTATTTCGTTC
ATCCATAGTTGCCTGACTCCCCGTCGTGTAGATAACTACGATACGGGAGGGCTTACCATCTGGCCCCAGT
GCTGCAATGATACCGCGAGACCCACGCTCACCGGCTCCAGATTTATCAGCAATAAACCAGCCAGCCGGAA
GGGCCGAGCGCAGAAGTGGTCCTGCAACTTTATCCGCCTCCATCCAGTCTATTAATTGTTGCCGGGAAGC
TAGAGTAAGTAGTTCGCCAGTTAATAGTTTGCGCAACGTTGTTGCCATTGCTACAGGCATCGTGGTGTCA
CGCTCGTCGTTTGGTATGGCTTCATTCAGCTCCGGTTCCCAACGATCAAGGCGAGTTACATGATCCCCCA
TGTTGTGCAAAAAAGCGGTTAGCTCCTTCGGTCCTCCGATCGTTGTCAGAAGTAAGTTGGCCGCAGTGTT
ATCACTCATGGTTATGGCAGCACTGCATAATTCTCTTACTGTCATGCCATCCGTAAGATGCTTTTCTGTG
ACTGGTGAGTACTCAACCAAGTCATTCTGAGAATAGTGTATGCGGCGACCGAGTTGCTCTTGCCCGGCGT
CAATACGGGATAATACCGCGCCACATAGCAGAACTTTAAAAGTGCTCATCATTGGAAAACGTTCTTCGGG
GCGAAAACTCTCAAGGATCTTACCGCTGTTGAGATCCAGTTCGATGTAACCCACTCGTGCACCCAACTGA
TCTTCAGCATCTTTTACTTTCACCAGCGTTTCTGGGTGAGCAAAAACAGGAAGGCAAAATGCCGCAAAAA
AGGGAATAAGGGCGACACGGAAATGTTGAATACTCATACTCTTCCTTTTTCAATATTATTGAAGCATTTA
TCAGGGTTATTGTCTCATGAGCGGATACATATTTGAATGTATTTAGAAAAATAAACAAATAGGGGTTCCG
CGCACATTTCCCCGAAAAGTGCCACCTG
[124 nt withheld, positions 1919-2042]
C
[91 nt withheld, positions 2044-2134]
A
[49 nt withheld, positions 2136-2184]
CCTTTGACGTTGGAGTCCACGTTCTTT
[37 nt withheld, positions 2212-2248]
ACCCTATCTCGGTCTATTCTTTTGATTTATAAGGGATTTTGCCGATTTCGGCCTATTGGTTAAAAAATGA
GCTGATTTAACAAAAATTTAACGCGAATTTTAACAAAATATTAACGCTTACAATTTCCATTCGCCATTCA
GGCTGCGCAACTGTTGGGAAGGGCGATCGGTGCGGGCCTCTTCGCTATTACGCCAGCTGGCGAAAGGGGG
ATGTGCTGCAAGGCGATTAAGTTGGGTAACGCCAGGGTTTTCCCAGTCACGACGTTGTAAAACGACGGCC
AGTGAATTGTAATACGACTCACTATAGGGCGAATTGGACTAGTGTCCGAATTAGCATCCGACGACATGTT
TCTTGAAATTTGAATATTTGTCACCGGAACCCTTCAAGCTTCGATTTTAAAACCGATTTTATTGAAAATA
CCGGTTCGCGCGCTTAAAAATTGCAAACCGAGAGCTCCGCCGTAAATCTACACACCCGACCGTACCCCAC
CTCGTTGCGAGACCCTTGCGTATCTAACTAGCTGGCAGCGTGCCAAAAAGGAGGAGTCTCTCGTTTGCGC
GCGCTTTTGAGAGTTGATTTCTTCGTTCGAATGTTTTCCTGTTCATTTGTGCATAAATTGCACTACGATT
TTGCACTAATGTTTTTGTTTGTATTTTGATCGAAAATCAAGTAAAATGTATTCTTTCTGGTGTTTCTGAA
CTGCTTTTACCCATTTTTCACTATTTCATCATTGTTTCTCTGGAGATTCTTCGCTTTTATCGTAATTCAA
CATTTTGTGGAACGTTTATCGATTTTTTTAAACATTCTGTTCTTGTTTTCAGAAGCTTCAATCTAGTTCG
CAATGAGTAAAGGAGAAGAACTTTTCACTGGAGTTGTCCCAATTCTTGTTGAATTAGATGGTGATGTTAA
TGGGCACAAATTTTCTGTCAGTGGAGAGGGTGAAGGTGATGCAACATACGGAAAACTTACCCTTAAATTT
ATTTGCACTACTGGAAAACTACCTGTTCCATGGGTAAGTTTAAACATATATATACTAACTAACCCTGATT
ATTTAAATTTTCAGCCAACACTTGTCACTACTTTCTGTTATGGTGTTCAATGCTTCTCGAGATACCCAGA
TCATATGAAACGGCATGACTTTTTCAAGAGTGCCATGCCCGAAGGTTATGTACAGGAAAGAACTATATTT
TTCAAAGATGACGGGAACTACAAGACACGTAAGTTTAAACAGTTCGGTACTAACTAACCATACATATTTA
AATTTTCAGGTGCTGAAGTCAAGTTTGAAGGTGATACCCTTGTTAATAGAATCGAGTTAAAAGGTATTGA
TTTTAAAGAAGATGGAAACATTCTTGGACACAAATTGGAATACAACTATAACTCACACAATGTATACATC
ATGGCAGACAAACAAAAGAATGGAATCAAAGTTGTAAGTTTAAACATGATTTTACTAACTAACTAATCTG
ATTTAAATTTTCAGAACTTCAAAATTAGACACAACATTGAAGATGGAAGCGTTCAACTAGCAGACCATTA
TCAACAAAATACTCCAATTGGCGATGGCCCTGTCCTTTTACCAGACAACCATTACCTGTCCACACAATCT
GCCCTTTCGAAAGATCCCAACGAAAAGAGAGACCACATGGTCCTTCTTGAGTTTGTAACAGCTGCTGGGA
TTACACATGGCATGGATGAACTATACAAATGTCTAGAGGATCGGGGGCCCGGTGCCGGTGCTGGTGCTGG
TGCTGGTGCCGGTAAAGAAAAGAGTGCTTGCCCAAAAGACCCTGCTAAACCTCCTGCCAAGGCTCAAGTT
GTAGGATGGCCACCTGTTAGATCATACAGAAAGAATGTCATGGTTTCTTGTCAAAAGTCTTCAGGTGGAC
CAGAAGCTGCAGCCTTTGTTAAAGTATCTATGGATGGTGCCCCATATTTGAGAAAGATTGACTTAAGGAT
GTACAAGGGTGCTGGAGCAGGCGCCACTAGTATGGCTGGAGGAAAAGGAAAGGCCGGAAAGGACTCCGGA
AAGTCCAAATCGAAGGTCGTATCGAGAAGTGCTCGCGCTGGACTCCAATTCCCTGTCGGACGTATCCATC
GTTTCTTGAAGCAGAGAACCACTTCCAGCGGACGTGTCGGAGCTACTGCCGCAGTATACAGGTACTGATT
CCATATTCTTGATAATAAAATTCTAAAATTTGTTTTTTCAGCGCTGCCATCCTCGAATATCTCACCGCCG
AAGTCCTCGAGTTGGCCGGTAACGCCTCCAAGGATCTTAAGGTGAAGCGTATCACCCCAAGACATCTTCA
TCTTGCTATCAGAGGAGACGAAGAGCTCGACACTCTCATCAAGGCCACCATCGCCGGAGGAGGAGTCATC
CCACACATCCATCGTTATTTGATGAACAAGAAGGGAGCCCCAGTCCCAGGAAAGCCAGGAGCTCCAGGAC
AAGGACCACAATAAATGCTGGACATACCTCAAATATCTAAATAATCTAATATTTTTCTCAATTTCACCAA
AAATTAATCTCTCATCTATCACTCCCCAATAGGCGACGAATTAATTTGATCACTGCCACTAGTTAACCAG
CTTTTGTTCCCTTTAGTGAGGGTTAATTTCGAGCTTGGCGTAATCATGGTCATAGCTGTTTCCTGTGTGA
AATTGTTATCCGCTCACAATTCCACACAACATACGAGCCGGAAGCATAAAGTGTAAAGCCTGGGGTGCCT
AATGAGTGAGCTAACTCACATTAATTGCGTTGCGCTCACTGCCCGCTTTCCAGTCGGGAAACCTGTCGTG
CCAGCTGCATTAATGAATCGGCCAACGCGCGGGGAGAGGCGGTTTGCGTATTGGGCGCTCTTCCGCTTCC
TCG
Features (pLannotate 1.2.2; 15 found; start..end, strand, type, name):
    168..756     -  rep_origin     ori: high-copy-number ColE1/pMB1/pBR322/pUC origin of replication
    927..1787    -  CDS            AmpR: β-lactamase; bla; confers resistance to ampicillin, carbenicillin, and related antibiotics
   1788..1892    -  promoter       AmpR promoter: bla
   1919..2347    +  rep_origin     f1 ori (sequence partly withheld): f1 bacteriophage origin of replication; arrow indicates direction of (+) strand synthesis
   2378..2535    -  CDS            lacZα (fragment): LacZα fragment of β-galactosidase; lacZ fragment
   2538..2556    +  promoter       T7 promoter: promoter for bacteriophage T7 RNA polymerase
   3094..3954    +  CDS            sg25: sg25 is a basic (constitutively fluorescent) green fluorescent protein published in 1997, derived from Aequorea victoria.
   4012..4215    +  CDS            IAA17 (fragment): IAA17_ARATH - Also known as AXR3. Experimental evidence at protein level: Swiss-Prot protein existence level 1. Aux/IAA proteins are short-lived transcriptional factors that function as repressors of early auxin response genes at low auxin concentrations. Repression is thought to result from the interaction with auxin response factors (ARFs), proteins that bind to the auxin- responsive promoter element (AuxRE). Formation of heterodimers with ARF proteins may alter their ability to modulate early auxin response genes expression. From Arabidopsis thaliana (Mouse-ear cress).
   4249..4407    +  CDS            H2A_HIPHI: Experimental evidence at protein level: Swiss-Prot protein existence level 1. Hipposin shows strong antimicrobial activity against several Gram-positive and Gram-negative bacteria. From Hippoglossus hippoglossus (Atlantic halibut) (Pleuronectes hippoglossus).
   4455..4709    +  CDS            htz-1 (fragment): H2AV_CAEEL - Experimental evidence at protein level: Swiss-Prot protein existence level 1. Variant histone H2A which replaces conventional H2A in a subset of nucleosomes. Nucleosomes wrap and compact DNA into chromatin, limiting DNA accessibility to the cellular machineries which require DNA as a template. Histones thereby play a central role in transcription regulation, DNA repair, DNA replication and chromosomal stability. DNA accessibility is regulated via a complex set of post- translational modifications of histones, also called histone code, and nucleosome remodeling (By similarity). Req
   4848..4866    -  promoter       T3 promoter: promoter for bacteriophage T3 RNA polymerase
   4911..4927    -  protein_bind   lac operator: The lac repressor binds to the lac operator to inhibit transcription in E. coli. This inhibition can be relieved by adding lactose or isopropyl-β-D-thiogalactopyranoside (IPTG). lac repressor encoded by lacI
   4935..4965    -  promoter       lac promoter: promoter for the E. coli lac operon
   4980..5001    -  protein_bind   CAP binding site: CAP binding activates transcription in the presence of cAMP. E. coli catabolite activator protein
   5014..5106    -  CDS            lacI (fragment): lac repressor; lacI; The lac repressor binds to the lac operator to inhibit transcription in E. coli. This inhibition can be relieved by adding lactose or isopropyl-β-D-thiogalactopyranoside (IPTG).
