[The description below was written by a language model from this plasmid's Addgene catalogue record and pLannotate feature annotations shown in this document.]
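Description:
pGFPmAID_htz-1 is a pBluescript-based donor plasmid for CRISPR-mediated tagging of the endogenous htz-1 locus in Caenorhabditis elegans with GFP and a mini auxin-inducible degron (mAID). The backbone carries the usual pBluescript elements: a high-copy ColE1/pUC origin, an f1 phage origin, the β-lactamase gene with its own promoter for ampicillin selection in E. coli, and remnants of the lacZα/lac promoter region, with T7 and T3 promoters flanking the cloning site.

The insert lies between the T7 and T3 promoters. In the annotated sequence, an unannotated stretch of roughly 500 nt is followed by a GFP coding sequence, then a fragment of Arabidopsis IAA17 corresponding to the mAID degron, and then histone H2A-like sequence. The H2A-like sequence is annotated in two pieces, one matched by homology to a fish H2A and the other identified as htz-1, the worm H2A.Z-type variant histone. Both pieces most likely represent htz-1 coding sequence, possibly interrupted by an intron. This order suggests an N-terminal GFP::mAID fusion to HTZ-1, with the upstream unannotated region and the htz-1 sequence presumably serving as homology arms for homology-directed repair, although the record does not define the arm boundaries. No separate worm promoter or selection marker is annotated, as expected if expression comes from the native locus after integration. The plasmid also carries no Cas9 or guide RNA, which would have to be supplied separately.

Fusing the degron to the endogenous protein allows its auxin-dependent depletion in animals expressing a TIR1 F-box protein, while GFP reports its localization and loss. The associated publication describes this approach as part of the AID2 system for controlled protein knockdown during C. elegans embryogenesis and development.
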