Addgene plasmid #174214: pGFPmAID_htz-1
Purpose: Donor plasmid for tagging htz-1 with GFP::mAID
Depositing lab: Masato Kanemaki. Depositing organization: National Institute of Genetics. Publication: The auxin-inducible degron 2 (AID2) system enables controlled protein knockdown during embryogenesis and development in Caenorhabditis elegans. Negishi T, Kitagawa S, Horii N, Tanaka Y, Haruta N, Sugimoto A, Sawa H, Hayashi KI, Harata M, Kanemaki MT. Genetics. 2021 Dec 2. pii: 6448232. doi: 10.1093/genetics/iyab218. PubMed 34865044.
Backbone
  Vector backbone: pBluescript
  Vector type: Worm Expression, CRISPR
Growth in bacteria
  Bacterial resistance: Ampicillin, 100 μg/mL
  Growth temperature: 37°C
  Growth strain: DH5alpha
  Copy number: High Copy
Gene/Insert
  Gene/Insert name: GFP::mAID::htz-1 tagging donor
  Species: C. elegans (nematode)
Terms and licenses: Academic/Nonprofit Terms; Industry Terms: Not Available to Industry
How to cite: pGFPmAID_htz-1 was a gift from Masato Kanemaki (Addgene plasmid # 174214 ; http://n2t.net/addgene:174214 ; RRID:Addgene_174214)
